Addgene plasmid #58311: pSEVA3b67Rb
Purpose: Shuttle vector: contains constitutive mRFP1, compatible as reporter for E. coli/B. subtilis. See pSEVA3b61 for more info.
Depositing lab: Tom Ellis. Depositing organization: Imperial College London. Publication: GeneGuard: a Modular Plasmid System Designed for Biosafety. Wright O, Delmans M, Stan GB, Ellis T. ACS Synth Biol. 2014 May 13. 10.1021/sb500234s PubMed 24847673.
Backbone
  Vector backbone: pSEVA3b61
  Vector type: Bacterial Expression, Synthetic Biology
Growth in bacteria
  Bacterial resistance: Chloramphenicol, 25 μg/mL
  Growth temperature: 37°C
  Growth strain: DH10B
  Growth instructions: In E. coli, use chloramphenicol at 6 µg/mL (gene expression of cat not very strong). In B. subtilis, the same concentration is sufficient for selection.
  Copy number: High Copy
Gene/Insert
  Gene/Insert name: mRFP1
  Species: Synthetic
Terms and licenses: Academic/Nonprofit Terms; Industry Terms: Not Available to Industry
Depositor comments: For more info on shuttle vector backbone, see entry for pSEVA3b61.
How to cite: pSEVA3b67Rb was a gift from Tom Ellis (Addgene plasmid # 58311 ; http://n2t.net/addgene:58311 ; RRID:Addgene_58311)
