[The description below was written by a language model from this plasmid's Addgene catalogue record and pLannotate feature annotations shown in this document.]
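Description:
pSEVA3b67Rb is a 4.6 kb bacterial shuttle plasmid in the SEVA (Standard European Vector Architecture) modular format, built on the pSEVA3b61 backbone for use in both Escherichia coli and Bacillus subtilis. Replication in E. coli is provided by a high-copy ColE1/pUC-type origin, while a repB replication gene of the pAMα1 type, from a Gram-positive plasmid, supplies the function expected to support maintenance in B. subtilis. A short fragment of the pre/mob gene and a small lacI fragment lie beside this region and appear to be remnants carried over from parental plasmids rather than functional genes. Selection in both hosts relies on a Staphylococcus aureus-derived cat gene conferring chloramphenicol resistance; the depositor notes that its expression is not very strong. An incP oriT is also present, which in principle allows conjugative mobilisation when transfer functions are supplied in trans.

The cargo is mRFP1, a monomeric red fluorescent protein derived from Discosoma, described as constitutively expressed so that the plasmid acts as a reporter usable in either host. The promoter driving mRFP1 is not annotated in the feature table, so its identity is not stated in the record. The reporter sits next to a pUC18/19-type multiple cloning site with a residual lacZα fragment, and the cargo region is bracketed by the lambda t0 and rrnB T1 transcription terminators, which insulate it from the rest of the plasmid. The construct was deposited in connection with work on a modular plasmid system designed for biosafety. It serves as a fluorescent reporter version of the shuttle backbone, and the depositor directs users to the parent vector's entry for further backbone details.
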