Features (pLannotate 1.2.2; 11 found; start..end, strand, type, name):
      8..682     -  CDS            mRFP1: mRFP1 is a basic (constitutively fluorescent) red fluorescent protein published in 2002, derived from Discosoma sp.. It is reported to be a somewhat slowly-maturing monomer with low acid sensitivity.
    824..880     +  misc_feature   MCS: pUC18/19 multiple cloning site
    888..912     +  CDS            lacZα (fragment): LacZα fragment of β-galactosidase; lacZ fragment
    923..1017    +  terminator     lambda t0 terminator: transcription terminator from phage lambda
   1128..1775    -  CDS            cat: CAT1_STAAU - Experimental evidence at transcript level: Swiss-Prot protein existence level 2. This enzyme is an effector of chloramphenicol resistance in bacteria. From Staphylococcus aureus.
   2027..2135    +  oriT           oriT: incP origin of transfer
   2187..3191    -  CDS            repB: RepB replication protein; repB; from Enterococcus faecalis plasmid pAMα1 AAN03827.1 22652809.0
   3527..3646    -  CDS            pre (fragment): PRE_STRAG - Also known as mob. Experimental evidence at protein level: Swiss-Prot protein existence level 1. The interaction of the RSA site and the PRE protein may not only serves a function in plasmid maintenance, but may also contributes to the distribution of small antibiotic resistance plasmids among Gram- positive bacteria. From Streptococcus agalactiae.
   3647..3700    -  CDS            lacI (fragment): lac repressor; lacI; The lac repressor binds to the lac operator to inhibit transcription in E. coli. This inhibition can be relieved by adding lactose or isopropyl-β-D-thiogalactopyranoside (IPTG).
   3883..4471    -  rep_origin     ori: high-copy-number ColE1/pMB1/pBR322/pUC origin of replication
   4525..4611    -  terminator     rrnB T1 terminator: Escherichia coli rrnB; transcription terminator T1 from the E. coli rrnB gene
>Addgene plasmid #58311 | pSEVA3b67Rb | depositor full sequence | sequence record 89824 | pSEVA3b67Rb sequence 4617 bps
TTAATTAAGCACCGGTGGAGTGACGACCTTCAGCACGTTCGTACTGTTCAACGATGGTGTAGTCTTCGTT
GTGGGAGGTGATGTCCAGTTTGATGTCGGTTTTGTAAGCACCCGGCAGCTGAACCGGTTTTTTAGCCATG
TAGGTGGTTTTAACTTCAGCGTCGTAGTGACCACCGTCTTTCAGTTTCAGACGCATTTTGATTTCACCTT
TCAGAGCACCGTCTTCCGGGTACATACGTTCGGTGGAAGCTTCCCAACCCATGGTTTTTTTCTGCATAAC
CGGACCGTCGGACGGGAAGTTGGTACCACGCAGTTTAACTTTGTAGATGAACTCACCGTCTTGCAGGGAG
GAGTCCTGGGTAACGGTAACAACACCACCGTCTTCGAAGTTCATAACACGTTCCCATTTGAAACCTTCCG
GGAAGGACAGTTTCAGGTAGTCCGGGATGTCAGCCGGGTGTTTAACGTAAGCTTTGGAACCGTACTGGAA
CTGCGGGGACAGGATGTCCCAAGCGAACGGCAGCGGACCACCTTTGGTAACTTTCAGTTTAGCGGTCTGG
GTACCTTCGTACGGACGACCTTCACCTTCACCTTCGATTTCGAACTCGTGACCGTTAACGGAACCTTCCA
TACGAACTTTGAAACGCATGAACTCTTTGATAACGTCTTCGGAGGAAGCCATCTAGTATTCACCACCTTT
CTCTAGTAACATTTATTGTACAACACGAGCCCATTTTTGTCAAATAAAATTTAAATTATATCAACGTTAA
TAAGACGTTGTCAATAAAATTATTTTGACAAAATTCCTAGGCCGCGGCCGCGCGAATTCGAGCTCGGTAC
CCGGGGATCCTCTAGAGTCGACCTGCAGGCATGCAAGCTTGCGGCCGCGTCGTGACTGGGAAAACCCTGG
CGACTAGTCTTGGACTCCTGTTGATAGATCCAGTAATGACCTCAGAACTCCATCTGGATTTGTTCAGAAC
GCTCGGTTGCCGCCGGGCGTTTTTTATTGGTGAGAATCCAGGGGTCCCCAATAATTACGATTTAAATCCT
TCAAACTTCCCAAAGGCGAGCCCTAGTGACATTAGAAAACCGACTGTAAAAAGTACAGTCGGCATTATCT
CATATTATAAAAGCCAGTCATTAGGCCTATCTGACAATTCCTGAATAGAGTTCATAAACAATCCTGCATG
ATAACCATCACAAACAGAATGATGTACCTGTAAAGATAGCGGTAAATATATTGAATTACCTTTATTAATG
AATTTTCCTGCTGTAATAATGGGTAGAAGGTAATTACTATTATTATTGATATTTAAGTTAAACCCAGTAA
ATGAAGTCCATGGAATAATAGAAAGAGAAAAAGCATTTTCAGGTATAGGTGTTTTGGGAAACAATTTCCC
CGAACCATTATATTTCTCTACATCAGAAAGGTATAAATCATAAAACTCTTTGAAGTCATTCTTTACAGGA
GTCCAAATACCAGAGAATGTTTTAGATACACCATCAAAAATTGTATAAAGTGGCTCTAACTTATCCCAAT
AACCTAACTCTCCGTCGCTATTGTAACCAGTTCTAAAAGCTGTATTTGAGTTTATCACCCTTGTCACTAA
GAAAATAAATGCAGGGTAAAATTTATATCCTTCTTGTTTTATGTTTCGGTATAAAACACTAATATCAATT
TCTGTGGTTATACTAAAAGTCGTTTGTTGGTTCAAATAATGATTAAATATCTCTTTTCTCTTCCAATTGT
CTAAATCAATTTTATTAAAGTTCATTTGATATGCCTCCTAAATTTTTATCTAAAGTGAATTTAGGAGGCT
TACTTGTCTGCTTTCTTCATTAGAATCAATCCTTTTTTAAAAGTCAATCCCGTTTGTTGAAGACTTTTGT
CCTTTTCCGCTGCATAACCCTGCTTCGGGGTCATTATAGCGATTTTTTCGGTATATCCATCCTTTTTCGC
ACGATATACAGGATTTTGCCAAAGGGTTCGTGTAGACTTTCCTTGGTGTATCCAACGGCGTCAGCCGGGC
AGGATAGGTGAAGTAGGCCCACCCGCGAGCGGGTGTTCCTTCTTCACTGTCCCTTATTCGCACCTGGCGG
TGCTCAACGGGAATCCTGCTCTGCGAGGCTGGCCGTAGGCCGGCCTAGAATCAATCCTTTTTTAAAAGTC
AATCCCGTTTGTTGAACTACTCTTTAATAAAATAATTTTTCCGTTCCCAATTCCACATTGCAATAATAGA
AAATCCATCTTCATCGGCTTTTTCGTCATCATCTGTATGAATCAAATCGCCTTCTTCTGTGTCATCAAGG
TTTAATTTTTTATGTATTTCTTTTAACAAACCACCATAGGAGATTAACCTTTTACGGTGTAAACCTTCCT
CCAAATCAGACAAACGTTTCAAATTCTTTTCTTCATCATCGGTCATAAAATCCGTATCCTTTACAGGATA
TTTTGCAGTTTCGTCAATTGCCGATTGTATATCCGATTTATATTTATTTTTCGGTCGAATCATTTGAACT
TTTACATTTGGATCATAGTCTAATTTCATTGCCTTTTTCCAAAATTGAATCCATTGTTTTTGATTCACGT
AGTTTTCTGTATTCTTAAAATAAGTTGGTTCCACACATACCAATACATGCATGTGCTGATTATAAGAATT
ATCTTTATTATTTATTGTCACTTCCGTTGCACGCATAAAACCAACAAGATTTTTATTAATTTTTTTATAT
TGCATCATTCGGCGAAATCCTTGAGCCATATCTGACAAACTCTTATTTAATTCTTCGCCATCATAAACAT
TTTTAACTGTTAATGTGAGAAACAACCAACGAACTGTTGGCTTTTGTTTAATAACTTCAGCAACAACCTT
TTGTGACTGAATGCCATGTTTCATTGCTCTCCTCCAGTTGCACATTGGACAAAGCCTGGATTTACAAAAC
CACACTCGATACAACTTTCTTTCGCCTGTTTCACGATTTTGTTTATACTCTAATATTTCAGCACAATCTT
TTACTCTTTCAGCCTTTTTAAATTCAAGAATATGCAGAAGTTCAAAGTAATCAACATTAGCGATTTTCTT
TTCTCTCCATGGTCTCACTTTTCCACTTTTTGTCTTGTCCACTAAAACCCTTGATTTTTCATCTGAATAA
ATGCTACTATTAGGACACATAATATTAAAAGAAACCCCCATCTATTTAGTTATTTGTTTGGTCACTTATA
ACTTTAACAGATGGGGTTTTTCTGTGCAACCAATTTTAAGGGTTTTCAATACTTTAAAACACATACATAC
CAACACTTCAACGCACCTTTCAGCAACTAAAATAAAAATGACGTTATTTCTATATGTATCAAGAATAGAA
AGAACTCGTTTTTCGCTACGCTCAAAACGCAAAAAAAGCACTCATTCGAGTGCTTTTTCTTATCGCTCCA
AATCATGCGATTTTTTCCTCTTTGCTTTTCTTTGCTCACGAAGTTCTCGATCACGCTGCAAAACATCTTG
AAGCGAAAAAGTATTCTTCTTTTCTTCCGATCGCTCATGCTGACGCACGAAAAGCCCTCTAGGCGCATAG
GAACAACTCCTAAATGCATGTGAGGGGTTTTCTCGTCCATGTGAACAGTCGCATACGCAATATTTTGTTT
CCCATACTGCATTAATGAATCGGCCAACGCGCGGGGAGAGGCGGTTTGCGTATTGGGCGCTCTTCCGCTT
CCTCGCTCACTGACTCGCTGCGCTCGGTCGTTCGGCTGCGGCGAGCGGTATCAGCTCACTCAAAGGCGGT
AATACGGTTATCCACAGAATCAGGGGATAACGCAGGAAAGAACATGTGAGCAAAAGGCCAGCAAAAGGCC
AGGAACCGTAAAAAGGCCGCGTTGCTGGCGTTTTTCCATAGGCTCCGCCCCCCTGACGAGCATCACAAAA
ATCGACGCTCAAGTCAGAGGTGGCGAAACCCGACAGGACTATAAAGATACCAGGCGTTTCCCCCTGGAAG
CTCCCTCGTGCGCTCTCCTGTTCCGACCCTGCCGCTTACCGGATACCTGTCCGCCTTTCTCCCTTCGGGA
AGCGTGGCGCTTTCTCATAGCTCACGCTGTAGGTATCTCAGTTCGGTGTAGGTCGTTCGCTCCAAGCTGG
GCTGTGTGCACGAACCCCCCGTTCAGCCCGACCGCTGCGCCTTATCCGGTAACTATCGTCTTGAGTCCAA
CCCGGTAAGACACGACTTATCGCCACTGGCAGCAGCCACTGGTAACAGGATTAGCAGAGCGAGGTATGTA
GGCGGTGCTACAGAGTTCTTGAAGTGGTGGCCTAACTACGGCTACACTAGAAGAACAGTATTTGGTATCT
GCGCTCTGCTGAAGCCAGTTACCTTCGGAAAAAGAGTTGGTAGCTCTTGATCCGGCAAACAAACCACCGC
TGGTAGCGGTGGTTTTTTTGTTTGCAAGCAGCAGATTACGCGCAGAAAAAAAGGATCTCAAGAAGATCCT
TTGATCTTTTCTACGGGGGCGCGCCCAGCTGTCTAGGGCGGCGGATTTGTCCTACTCAGGAGAGCGTTCA
CCGACAAACAACAGATAAAACGAAAGGCCCAGTCTTTCGACTGAGCCTTTCGTTTTATTTGATGCCT
