>Addgene plasmid #58311 | pSEVA3b67Rb | addgene partial sequence | sequence record 95266 | RNAde-BB-3 5'-tacggacgaccttcaccttc-3'
GAGGAAGCCATCTAGTATTCACCACCTTTCTCTAGTAACATTTATTGTACAACACGAGCCCATTTTTGTC
AAATAAAATTTAAATTATATCAACGTTAATAAGACGTTGTCAATAAAATTATTTTGACAAAATTCCTAGG
CCGCGGCCGCGCGAATTCGAGCTCGGTACCCGGGGATCCTCTAGAGTCGACCTGCAGGCATGCAAGCTTG
CGGCCGCGTCGTGACTGGGAAAACCCTGGCGACTAGTCTTGGACTCCTGTTGATAGATCCAGTAATGACC
TCAGAACTCCATCTGGATTTGTTCAGAACGCTCGGTTGCCGCCGGGCGTTTTTTATTGGTGAGAATCCAG
GGGTCCCCAATAATTACGATTTAAATCCTTCAAACTTCCCAAAGGCGAGCCCTAGTGACATTAGAAAACC
GACTGTAAAAAGTACAGTCGGCATTATCTCATATTATAAAAGCCAGTCATTAGGCCTATCTGACAATTCC
TGAATAGAGTTCATAAACAATCCTGCATGATAACCATCACAAACAGAATGATGTACCTGTAAAGATAGCG
GTAAATATATTGAATTACCTTTATTAATGAATTTTCCTGCTGTAATAATGGGTAGAAGGTAATTACTATT
ATTATTGATATTTAAGTTAAACCCAGTAAATGAAGTCCATGGAATAATAGAAAGAGAAAAAGCATTTTCA
GGTATAGGTGTTTTGGGAAACAATTTCCCCGAACCATTATATTTCTCTACATCAGAAAGGTATAAATCAT
AAAACTCTTTGAAGTCATTCTTTACAGGAGTCCAAATACCAGAGAATGTTTTAGATACACCATCAAAAAT
TGTATAAAGTGGCTCTAACTTATCCCAATAACCTAACTCTCCGTCGCTATTGTAACCAGTTCTAAAAGCT
GTATTTGAGTTTATCAC
