>Addgene plasmid #58311 | pSEVA3b67Rb | addgene partial sequence | sequence record 95267 | pUC-4 5'-CAGTGAGCGAGGAAGCGGAAGAGCGCCCAA-3'
GCGCGTTGGCCGATTCATTAATGCAGTATGGGAAACAAAATATTGCGTATGCGACTGTTCACATGGACGA
GAAAACCCCTCACATGCATTTAGGAGTTGTTCCTATGCGCCTAGAGGGCTTTTCGTGCGTCAGCATGAGC
GATCGGAAGAAAAGAAGAATACTTTTTCGCTTCAAGATGTTTTGCAGCGTGATCGAGAACTTCGTGAGCA
AAGAAAAGCAAAGAGGAAAAAATCGCATGATTTGGAGCGATAAGAAAAAGCACTCGAATGAGTGCTTTTT
TTGCGTTTTGAGCGTAGCGAAAAACGAGTTCTTTCTATTCTTGATACATATAGAAATAACGTCATTTTTA
TTTTAGTTGCTGAAAGGTGCGTTGAAGTGTTGGTATGTATGTGTTTTAAAGTATTGAAAACCCTTAAAAT
TGGTTGCACAGAAAAACCCCATCTGTTAAAGTTATAAGTGACCAAACAAATAACTAAATAGATGGGGGTT
TCTTTTAATATTATGTGTCCTAATAGTAGCATTTATTCAGATGAAAAATCAAGGGTTTTAGTGGACAAGA
CAAAAAGTGGAAAAGTGAGACCATGGAGAGAAAAGAAAATCGCTAATGTTGATTACTTTGAACTTCTGCA
TATTCTTGAATTTAAAAAGGCTGAAAGAGTAAAAGATTGTGCTGAAATATTAGAGTATAAACAAAATCGT
GAAACAGGCGAAAGAAAGTTGTATCGAGTGTGGTTTTGTAAATCCAGGCTTTGTCCAATGTGCAACTGGA
GGAGAGCAATGAAACATGGCATTCAGTCACAAAAG
